>Addgene plasmid #212064 | 5'-3xFLAG Mef2d-exon minimal CMV pCDNA5 | addgene full sequence | sequence record 421247 | Addgene NGS Result
ACTTCGAGCGGAGGCATCCGGAGCTTGCAGGATCGCCGCGGCTCCGGGCGTATATGCTCCGCATTGGTCT
TGACCAACTCTATCAGAGCTTGGTTGACGGCAATTTCGATGATGCAGCTTGGGCGCAGGGTCGATGCGAC
GCAATCGTCCGATCCGGAGCCGGGACTGTCGGGCGTACACAAATCGCCCGCAGAAGCGCGGCCGTCTGGA
CCGATGGCTGTGTAGAAGTACTCGCCGATAGTGGAAACCGACGCCCCAGCACTCGTCCGAGGGCAAAGGA
ATAGCACGTACTACGAGATTTCGATTCCACCGCCGCCTTCTATGAAAGGTTGGGCTTCGGAATCGTTTTC
CGGGACGCCGGCTGGATGATCCTCCAGCGCGGGGATCTCATGCTGGAGTTCTTCGCCCACCCCAACTTGT
TTATTGCAGCTTATAATGGTTACAAATAAAGCAATAGCATCACAAATTTCACAAATAAAGCATTTTTTTC
ACTGCATTCTAGTTGTGGTTTGTCCAAACTCATCAATGTATCTTATCATGTCTGTATACCGTCGACCTCT
AGCTAGAGCTTGGCGTAATCATGGTCATAGCTGTTTCCTGTGTGAAATTGTTATCCGCTCACAATTCCAC
ACAACATACGAGCCGGAAGCATAAAGTGTAAAGCCTGGGGTGCCTAATGAGTGAGCTAACTCACATTAAT
TGCGTTGCGCTCACTGCCCGCTTTCCAGTCGGGAAACCTGTCGTGCCAGCTGCATTAATGAATCGGCCAA
CGCGCGGGGAGAGGCGGTTTGCGTATTGGGCGCTCTTCCGCTTCCTCGCTCACTGACTCGCTGCGCTCGG
TCGTTCGGCTGCGGCGAGCGGTATCAGCTCACTCAAAGGCGGTAATACGGTTATCCACAGAATCAGGGGA
TAACGCAGGAAAGAACATGTGAGCAAAAGGCCAGCAAAAGGCCAGGAACCGTAAAAAGGCCGCGTTGCTG
GCGTTTTTCCATAGGCTCCGCCCCCCTGACGAGCATCACAAAAATCGACGCTCAAGTCAGAGGTGGCGAA
ACCCGACAGGACTATAAAGATACCAGGCGTTTCCCCCTGGAAGCTCCCTCGTGCGCTCTCCTGTTCCGAC
CCTGCCGCTTACCGGATACCTGTCCGCCTTTCTCCCTTCGGGAAGCGTGGCGCTTTCTCATAGCTCACGC
TGTAGGTATCTCAGTTCGGTGTAGGTCGTTCGCTCCAAGCTGGGCTGTGTGCACGAACCCCCCGTTCAGC
CCGACCGCTGCGCCTTATCCGGTAACTATCGTCTTGAGTCCAACCCGGTAAGACACGACTTATCGCCACT
GGCAGCAGCCACTGGTAACAGGATTAGCAGAGCGAGGTATGTAGGCGGTGCTACAGAGTTCTTGAAGTGG
TGGCCTAACTACGGCTACACTAGAAGAACAGTATTTGGTATCTGCGCTCTGCTGAAGCCAGTTACCTTCG
GAAAAAGAGTTGGTAGCTCTTGATCCGGCAAACAAACCACCGCTGGTAGCGGTGGTTTTTTTGTTTGCAA
GCAGCAGATTACGCGCAGAAAAAAAGGATCTCAAGAAGATCCTTTGATCTTTTCTACGGGGTCTGACGCT
CAGTGGAACGAAAACTCACGTTAAGGGATTTTGGTCATGAGATTATCAAAAAGGATCTTCACCTAGATCC
TTTTAAATTAAAAATGAAGTTTTAAATCAATCTAAAGTATATATGAGTAAACTTGGTCTGACAGTTACCA
ATGCTTAATCAGTGAGGCACCTATCTCAGCGATCTGTCTATTTCGTTCATCCATAGTTGCCTGACTCCCC
GTCGTGTAGATAACTACGATACGGGAGGGCTTACCATCTGGCCCCAGTGCTGCAATGATACCGCGAGACC
CACGCTCACCGGCTCCAGATTTATCAGCAATAAACCAGCCAGCCGGAAGGGCCGAGCGCAGAAGTGGTCC
TGCAACTTTATCCGCCTCCATCCAGTCTATTAATTGTTGCCGGGAAGCTAGAGTAAGTAGTTCGCCAGTT
AATAGTTTGCGCAACGTTGTTGCCATTGCTACAGGCATCGTGGTGTCACGCTCGTCGTTTGGTATGGCTT
CATTCAGCTCCGGTTCCCAACGATCAAGGCGAGTTACATGATCCCCCATGTTGTGCAAAAAAGCGGTTAG
CTCCTTCGGTCCTCCGATCGTTGTCAGAAGTAAGTTGGCCGCAGTGTTATCACTCATGGTTATGGCAGCA
CTGCATAATTCTCTTACTGTCATGCCATCCGTAAGATGCTTTTCTGTGACTGGTGAGTACTCAACCAAGT
CATTCTGAGAATAGTGTATGCGGCGACCGAGTTGCTCTTGCCCGGCGTCAATACGGGATAATACCGCGCC
ACATAGCAGAACTTTAAAAGTGCTCATCATTGGAAAACGTTCTTCGGGGCGAAAACTCTCAAGGATCTTA
CCGCTGTTGAGATCCAGTTCGATGTAACCCACTCGTGCACCCAACTGATCTTCAGCATCTTTTACTTTCA
CCAGCGTTTCTGGGTGAGCAAAAACAGGAAGGCAAAATGCCGCAAAAAAGGGAATAAGGGCGACACGGAA
ATGTTGAATACTCATACTCTTCCTTTTTCAATATTATTGAAGCATTTATCAGGGTTATTGTCTCATGAGC
GGATACATATTTGAATGTATTTAGAAAAATAAACAAATAGGGGTTCCGCGCACATTTCCCCGAAAAGTGC
CACCTGACGTCGACGGATCGGGAGATCTCCCGATCCCCTATGGTGCACTCTCAGTACAATCTGCTCTGAT
GCCGCATAGTTAAGCCAGTATCTGCTCCCTGCTTGTGTGTTGGAGGTCGCTGAGTAGTGCGCGAGCAAAA
TTTAAGCTACAACAAGGCAAGGCTTGACCGACAATTGCATGAAGAATCTGCTTAGGGTTAGGCGTTTTGC
GCTGCTTCGCGATGTACGGGCCAGATATACGCGTCTCGAGGGATCCAAGCTGGCCGCACGTCTCCCTATC
AGTGATAGAGAAGTCGACACGTCTCGAGCTCCCTATCAGTGATAGAGAAGGTACGTCTAGAACGTCTCCC
TATCAGTGATAGAGAAGTCGACACGTCTCGAGCTCCCTATCAGTGATAGAGAAGGTACCCCCTATATAAG
CAGAGCTCGTTTAGTGAACCGTCAGATCGCCTGGAGACGCCATCCACGCTGTTTTGACCTCCATAGAAGA
CACCGGGACCGATCCAGCCTCCGCGGAGGCTGGATCCTCTAGCGTTTAAACTTAAGCTTCCACCATGGAC
TACAAAGACCATGACGGTGATACATATGATCATGACATCGATTACAAGGATGACGATGACAAGACAAGTT
TGTACAAAAAAGTTGGCACCGGGAGGAAAAAGATTCAGATCCAGCGAATCACTGATGAACGGAACCGCCA
GGTGACCTTCACCAAGCGGAAGTTTGGACTGATGAAGAAGGCCTACGAGCTGAGTGTGCTGTGCGACTGC
GAGATCGCGCTCATCATCTTCAACCACTCCAACAAGCTGTTCCAGTATGCCAGCACCGACATGGACAAGG
TGCTGCTCAAGTACACCGAGTACAACGAGCCACACGAGAGCCGCACCAATGCTGACATCATCGAGACCCT
GAGGAAGAAGGGTTTCAACGGCTGTGACAGCCCAGAGCCGGATGGGGAGGACTCACTGGAGCAGAGCCCC
CTGCTGGAGGACAAGTACCGGCGGGCCAGTGAGGAGCTGGATGGGCTCTTCAGGCGCTATGGGTCATCTG
TTCCGGCCCCCAACTTTGCCATGCCTGTCACAGTGCCCGTGTCCAATCAGAGCTCCATGCAGTTCAGCAA
TCCAAGTAGCTCTCTGGTCACTCCTTCCCTGGTGACATCATCCCTTACGGACCCACGGCTCCTGTCCCCC
CAGCAGCCAGCACTACAGAGAAACAGTGTTTCTCCAGGCTTGCCCCAGCGGCCTGCTAGTGCAGGAGCCA
TGCTGGGTGGAGACCTCAACAGTGCTAATGGAGCCTGCCCCAGCCCCGTTGGGAATGGCTATGTCAGTGC
CCGAGCTTCCCCTGGCCTCCTCCCTGTGGCCAATGGCAACAGCCTAAACAAAGTCATCCCTGCCAAGTCT
CCGCCCCCACCCACCCACAACACCCAGCTTGGAGCCCCCAGCCGCAAGCCTGATCTGCGGGTCATCACTT
CCCAGGGAGGCAAAGGGTTAATGCATCATTTGAACAATGCCCAGCGCCTTGGGGTCTCCCAGTCTACCCA
CTCGCTCACCACCCCAGTGGTTTCCGTGGCAACACCAAGTTTACTCAGCCAGGGCCTCCCCTTCTCCTCC
ATGCCCACTGCCTACAACACAGATTACCAGCTGCCCAGTGCAGAGCTATCCTCCTTACCAGCCTTCAGTT
CACCTGCAGGGCTGGCACTAGGCAATGTCACCGCCTGGCAGCAGCCCCAGCCGCCCCAGCAGCCACAACC
GCCACAACCGCCACAGTCACAGCCACAGCCACCACAGCCACAGCCACAGCAGCCACCTCAGCAACAGCCC
CACTTGGTCCCCGTTTCTCTCAGCAACCTCATCCCTGGCAGCCCCTTGCCTCACGTGGGTGCTGCTCTCA
CAGTCACTACCCACCCCCACATCAGCATCAAGTCAGAACCAGTGTCCCCAAGTCGTGAACGCAGCCCTGC
ACCTCCTCCACCAGCTGTGTTCCCAGCTGCCCGCCCTGAGCCTGGCGAAGGTCTCAGCAGCCCAGCTGGA
GGATCCTATGAGACCGGGGACCGGGATGATGGACGGGGGGACTTTGGGCCCACACTAGGCCTGCTGCGCC
CAGCCCCAGAGCCTGAGGCTGAGGGCTCAGCTGTGAAGAGGATGCGGCTGGATACTTGGACATTAAAGTG
ATACCCAACTTTCTTGTACAAAGTGGTCTGACTCGAGTCTAGAGGGCCCGTTTAAACCCGCTGATCAGCC
TCGACTGTGCCTTCTAGTTGCCAGCCATCTGTTGTTTGCCCCTCCCCCGTGCCTTCCTTGACCCTGGAAG
GTGCCACTCCCACTGTCCTTTCCTAATAAAATGAGGAAATTGCATCGCATTGTCTGAGTAGGTGTCATTC
TATTCTGGGGGGTGGGGTGGGGCAGGACAGCAAGGGGGAGGATTGGGAAGACAATAGCAGGCATGCTGGG
GATGCGGTGGGCTCTATGGCTTCTGAGGCGGAAAGAACCAGCTGGGGCTCTAGGGGGTATCCCC
[124 nt withheld, positions 5245-5368]
C
[91 nt withheld, positions 5370-5460]
AGGGTGATGGTTCACGTACCTAGAAGTTCCTATTCCGAAGTTCCTATTCTCTAGAAAGTATAGGAACTTC
CTTGGCCAAAAAGCCTGAACTCACCGCGACGTCTGTCGAGAAGTTTCTGATCGAAAAGTTCGACAGCGTC
TCCGACCTGATGCAGCTCTCGGAGGGCGAAGAATCTCGTGCTTTCAGCTTCGATGTAGGAGGGCGTGGAT
ATGTCCTGCGGGTAAATAGCTGCGCCGATGGTTTCTACAAAGATCGTTATGTTTATCGGCACTTTGCATC
GGCCGCGCTCCCGATTCCGGAAGTGCTTGACATTGGGGAGTTCAGCGAGAGCCTGACCTATTGCATCTCC
CGCCGTGCACAGGGTGTCACGTTGCAAGACCTGCCTGAAACCGAACTGCCCGCTGTTCTGCAGCCGGTCG
CGGAGGCCATGGATGCGATCGCTGCGGCCGATCTTAGCCAGACGAGCGGGTTCGGCCCATTCGGACCGCA
AGGAATCGGTCAATACACTACATGGCGTGATTTCATATGCGCGATTGCTGATCCCCATGTGTATCACTGG
CAAACTGTGATGGACGACACCGTCAGTGCGTCCGTCGCGCAGGCTCTCGATGAGCTGATGCTTTGGGCCG
AGGACTGCCCCGAAGTCCGGCACCTCGTGCACGCGGATTTCGGCTCCAACAATGTCCTGACGGACAATGG
CCGCATAACAGCGGTCATTGACTGGAGCGAGGCGATGTTCGGGGATTCCCAATACGAGGTCGCCAACATC
TTCTTCTGGAGGCCGTGGTTGGCTTGTATGGAGCAGCAGACGCGCT
Features (pLannotate 1.2.2; 24 found; start..end, strand, type, name):
    294..419     +  CDS            ble (fragment): BLE_KLEPN - Experimental evidence at protein level: Swiss-Prot protein existence level 1. Binding protein with a strong affinity to the bleomycin family of antibiotics. Binds to CL990; an antimitotic-antibiotic compound. From Klebsiella pneumoniae.
    414..535     +  polyA_signal   SV40 poly(A) signal: SV40 polyadenylation signal
    608..624     -  protein_bind   lac operator: The lac repressor binds to the lac operator to inhibit transcription in E. coli. This inhibition can be relieved by adding lactose or isopropyl-β-D-thiogalactopyranoside (IPTG). lac repressor encoded by lacI
    632..662     -  promoter       lac promoter: promoter for the E. coli lac operon
    677..698     -  protein_bind   CAP binding site: CAP binding activates transcription in the presence of cAMP. E. coli catabolite activator protein
    711..803     -  CDS            lacI (fragment): lac repressor; lacI; The lac repressor binds to the lac operator to inhibit transcription in E. coli. This inhibition can be relieved by adding lactose or isopropyl-β-D-thiogalactopyranoside (IPTG).
    986..1574    -  rep_origin     ori: high-copy-number ColE1/pMB1/pBR322/pUC origin of replication
   1745..2605    -  CDS            AmpR: β-lactamase; bla; confers resistance to ampicillin, carbenicillin, and related antibiotics
   2606..2710    -  promoter       AmpR promoter: bla
   2769..2821    -  misc_feature   bom (fragment): basis of mobility region from pBR322
   3002..3022    +  promoter       tight TRE promoter (fragment): Tet-responsive promoter PTight, consisting of seven tet operator sequences followed by the minimal CMV promoter
   3039..3059    +  promoter       tight TRE promoter (fragment): Tet-responsive promoter PTight, consisting of seven tet operator sequences followed by the minimal CMV promoter
   3076..3096    +  promoter       tight TRE promoter (fragment): Tet-responsive promoter PTight, consisting of seven tet operator sequences followed by the minimal CMV promoter
   3113..3133    +  promoter       tight TRE promoter (fragment): Tet-responsive promoter PTight, consisting of seven tet operator sequences followed by the minimal CMV promoter
   3141..3186    +  promoter       TRE3GV promoter (fragment): 3rd-generation Tet-responsive promoter that can be activated by binding of Tet-On® 3G, optimized for retroviral and lentiviral vectors
   3330..3353    +  CDS            FLAG: FLAG® epitope tag, followed by an enterokinase cleavage site
   3355..3372    +  protein_bind   attB1 (fragment): mutant version of attB; core recombination site for the Gateway® BP reaction BP Clonase™
   3381..4898    +  CDS            Mef2d: MEF2D_RAT - Experimental evidence at protein level: Swiss-Prot protein existence level 1. Transcriptional activator which binds specifically to the MEF2 element, 5'-YTA[AT](4)TAR-3', found in numerous muscle-specific, growth factor- and stress-induced genes. Mediates cellular functions not only in skeletal and cardiac muscle development, but also in neuronal differentiation and survival. Plays diverse roles in the control of cell growth, survival and apoptosis via p38 MAPK signaling in muscle-specific and/or growth factor-related transcription. Plays a critical role in the regulation of neuron
   4903..4927    -  protein_bind   attB2: mutant version of attB; recombination site for the Gateway® BP reaction BP Clonase™
   4975..5199    +  polyA_signal   bGH poly(A) signal: bovine growth hormone polyadenylation signal
   5203..5224    +  promoter       SV40 promoter (fragment): SV40 enhancer and early promoter
   5245..5478    +  rep_origin     f1 ori (fragment) (sequence partly withheld): f1 bacteriophage origin of replication; arrow indicates direction of (+) strand synthesis
   5483..5530    +  protein_bind   FRT: FLP-mediated recombination occurs in the 8-bp core sequence TCTAGAAA (Turan and Bode, 2011). FLP recombinase from the Saccharomyces cerevisiae 2μ plasmid
   5538..284     +  CDS            HygR (across the origin): hygromycin B phosphotransferase confers resistance to hygromycin
