[The description below was written by a language model from this plasmid's Addgene catalogue record and pLannotate feature annotations shown in this document.]
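Description:
5'-3xFLAG Mef2d-exon minimal CMV pCDNA5 is a mammalian expression plasmid built on a pcDNA5-type Flp-recombination backbone and designed for site-specific, single-copy integration into an FRT-bearing host line, specifically N2a FRT cells expressing the rtTA3 transactivator. It is propagated in E. coli through a high-copy ColE1/pUC-type origin with ampicillin selection from the β-lactamase gene. Remnants of lac regulatory sequences, a pBR322 bom fragment and a partial f1 origin are also annotated.

The payload is the mouse Mef2d coding sequence, a MEF2-family transcriptional activator, introduced by Gateway LR cloning and therefore flanked by attB1 and attB2 sites. The "-exon" label presumably denotes the isoform lacking a particular alternative exon, consistent with a study of exon-dependent interactome changes, but the record does not say which exon. Expression is driven by a Tet-responsive promoter, annotated as repeated tet operator fragments followed by a minimal CMV element, so transcription depends on doxycycline-activated rtTA3 in the host cells. The name indicates an N-terminal 3xFLAG tag; the feature table annotates a FLAG epitope just upstream of attB1. A bGH polyadenylation signal terminates the transcript.

Downstream, an FRT site sits directly before a hygromycin phosphotransferase gene followed by an SV40 poly(A) signal. As is typical of this vector family, the hygromycin gene appears to lack its own functional promoter (only a short SV40 promoter fragment is annotated), so resistance arises only after FLP-mediated recombination into the genomic FRT locus. The resulting isogenic, inducible lines suit FLAG-based detection and comparison of protein interactions between Mef2d splice variants.
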