Addgene plasmid #212064: 5'-3xFLAG Mef2d-exon minimal CMV pCDNA5
Purpose: LR vector for integration of Mef2d-exon into N2a FRT rtTA3 expression cells
Depositing lab: Benjamin Blencowe. Depositing organization: University of Toronto. Publication: Systematic analysis of alternative exon-dependent interactome remodeling reveals multitasking functions of gene regulatory factors. Roth JF, Braunschweig U, Wu M, Li JD, Lin ZY, Larsen B, Weatheritt RJ, Gingras AC, Blencowe BJ. Mol Cell. 2023 Dec 7;83(23):4222-4238.e10. doi: 10.1016/j.molcel.2023.10.034. PubMed 38065061.
Backbone
  Vector backbone: 5'-3xFLAG minimal CMV pCDNA5
  Vector type: Mammalian Expression
Growth in bacteria
  Bacterial resistance: Ampicillin, 100 μg/mL
  Growth temperature: 37°C
  Growth strain: DH5alpha
  Copy number: High Copy
Gene/Insert
  Gene/Insert name: Mef2d-exon (alt name: NP_598426.1)
  Species: M. musculus (mouse)
  Entrez Gene: Mef2d
  Cloning method: Gateway Cloning
Terms and licenses: Academic/Nonprofit Terms; Industry Terms: Not Available to Industry
How to cite: 5'-3xFLAG Mef2d-exon minimal CMV pCDNA5 was a gift from Benjamin Blencowe (Addgene plasmid # 212064 ; http://n2t.net/addgene:212064 ; RRID:Addgene_212064)
